>Addgene plasmid #196800 | pGG-PIP62 | addgene full sequence | sequence record 396364 | Addgene NGS Result
GACGAAAGGGCCTCGTGATACGCCTATTTTTATAGGTTAATGTCATGATAATAATGGTTTCTTAGACGTC
AGGTGGCACTTTTCGGGGAAATGTGCGCGGAACCCCTATTTGTTTATTTTTCTAAATACATTCAAATATG
TATCCGCTCATGAGACAATAACCCTGATAAATGCTTCAATAATATTGAAAAAGGAAGAGTATGAGTATTC
AACATTTCCGTGTCGCCCTTATTCCCTTTTTTGCGGCATTTTGCCTTCCTGTTTTTGCTCACCCAGAAAC
GCTGGTGAAAGTAAAAGATGCTGAAGATCAGTTGGGTGCACGAGTGGGTTACATCGAACTGGATCTCAAC
AGCGGTAAGATCCTTGAGAGTTTTCGCCCCGAAGAACGTTTTCCAATGATGAGCACTTTTAAAGTTCTGC
TATGTGGCGCGGTATTATCCCGTATTGACGCCGGGCAAGAGCAACTCGGTCGCCGCATACACTATTCTCA
GAATGACTTGGTTGAGTACTCACCAGTCACAGAAAAGCATCTTACGGATGGCATGACAGTAAGAGAATTA
TGCAGTGCTGCCATAACCATGAGTGATAACACTGCGGCCAACTTACTTCTGACAACGATCGGAGGACCGA
AGGAGCTAACCGCTTTTTTGCACAACATGGGGGATCATGTAACTCGCCTTGATCGTTGGGAACCGGAGCT
GAATGAAGCCATACCAAACGACGAGCGTGACACCACGATGCCTGTAGCAATGGCAACAACGTTGCGCAAA
CTATTAACTGGCGAACTACTTACTCTAGCTTCCCGGCAACAATTAATAGACTGGATGGAGGCGGATAAAG
TTGCAGGACCACTTCTGCGCTCGGCCCTTCCGGCTGGCTGGTTTATTGCTGATAAATCTGGAGCCGGTGA
GCGTGGCTCTCGAGGTATCATTGCAGCACTGGGGCCAGATGGTAAGCCCTCCCGTATCGTAGTTATCTAC
ACGACGGGGAGTCAGGCAACTATGGATGAACGAAATAGACAGATCGCTGAGATAGGTGCCTCACTGATTA
AGCATTGGTAACTGTCAGACCAAGTTTACTCATATATACTTTAGATTGATTTAAAACTTCATTTTTAATT
TAAAAGGATCTAGGTGAAGATCCTTTTTGATAATCTCATGACCAAAATCCCTTAACGTGAGTTTTCGTTC
CACTGAGCGTCAGACCCCGTAGAAAAGATCAAAGGATCTTCTTGAGATCCTTTTTTTCTGCGCGTAATCT
GCTGCTTGCAAACAAAAAAACCACCGCTACCAGCGGTGGTTTGTTTGCCGGATCAAGAGCTACCAACTCT
TTTTCCGAAGGTAACTGGCTTCAGCAGAGCGCAGATACCAAATACTGTTCTTCTAGTGTAGCCGTAGTTA
GGCCACCACTTCAAGAACTCTGTAGCACCGCCTACATACCTCGCTCTGCTAATCCTGTTACCAGTGGCTG
CTGCCAGTGGCGATAAGTCGTGTCTTACCGGGTTGGACTCAAGACGATAGTTACCGGATAAGGCGCAGCG
GTCGGGCTGAACGGGGGGTTCGTGCACACAGCCCAGCTTGGAGCGAACGACCTACACCGAACTGAGATAC
CTACAGCGTGAGCTATGAGAAAGCGCCACGCTTCCCGAAGGGAGAAAGGCGGACAGGTATCCGGTAAGCG
GCAGGGTCGGAACAGGAGAGCGCACGAGGGAGCTTCCAGGGGGAAACGCCTGGTATCTTTATAGTCCTGT
CGGGTTTCGCCACCTCTGACTTGAGCGTCGATTTTTGTGATGCTCGTCAGGGGGGCGGAGCCTATGGAAA
AACGCCAGCAACGCGGCCTTTTTACGGTTCCTGGCCTTTTGCTGGCCTTTTGCTCACATGTTCTTTCCTG
CGTTATCCCCTGATTCTGTGGATAACCGTATTACCGCCTTTGAGTGAGCTGATACCGCTCGCCGCAGCCG
AACGACCGAGCGCAGCGAGTCAGTGAGCGAGGAAGCGGAAGAGCGCCCAATACGCAAACCGCCTCTCCCC
GCGCGTTGGCCGATTCATTAATGCAGCTGGCACGACAGGTTTCCCGACTGGAAAGCGGGCAGTGAGCGCA
ACGCAATTAATGTGAGTTAGCTCACTCATTAGGCACCCCAGGCTTTACACTTTATGCTTCCGGCTCGTAT
GTTGTGTGGAATTGTGAGCGGATAACAATTTCACACGAGCTATTTAGGTGACACTATAGAAGTGAAGCTT
GGTCTCAACCTGTTTATCAGATTCCACGTACGATATGTTCTTTAAAAGCTCAAAGATTCACACACATGCA
TGTCCTGATTCTTTCGGCTTACAATTTTTGAGACATTACGGCTTCTTTTGCTGATAGAACCAAGACTGAT
CAAGAGTGACAAAGATGGGTTTTTATAAGATAGAAATGTAAATTGTAGACTTGGATTCATTAGAGAGGAG
AAGAGATACATTTTTTTTTTCTTTACATGAGAGATATGTAAAATGGTGGTGTGTTATTTTGGAAGTTAAC
ATATGAATTTCTTTTGTTAAGATTACTTAAATAATGATTTAGGAATGGATTAGTAGTTTAGTACCGTTCA
TTACACGAAGACAAGCTAATCTTTTGTCTAATTAAAATAAAGCTGTCTACATGAATCGAATCCAGCGAGA
TAAGTTAGTTATTTTAAGCGTTGGTTGGAACACTTTACATGGCTTTTCGTAGAAATTTCCCCAAGTTGGG
TTTTATTAAGACCAAGAAAATTCTAGTCTCCTAGACTTTTTTTTGTTTCTTTTGTTAATTTAGTCTCCTA
GGCTTTTTCATTCTATCTGAAAGCAAAATATGGTTATGCAATTTGGTTTAGCCAAAAAAACAAACTAAAT
TTTTCTAGTCCGGTTCATGTAACTTCATAATCAAACAAGTAAAAGTCGAATGTGACGCGTCTTGCCGAAC
GCAAAAACGGACCAGGCAAGAAGGTGTAGTTAGTTAATTCGGTTAATATTCAGCTGAGAGAAATCGAACC
GGTTCCATATCTTGTAGATTATCCGGTTTACTTTCCGGATAAGATTTATAAGCAAAACAGAGTTAAAGTA
GTAGATTTCTTCTATACGTGACCAAATCTGAAAACCCAAGTCAAGCTACAAAAACTTAACTCCAAGCGAA
CAAATCTCCTCATTCATTAAACAACAAAATTGTTTTCCGACAAAAAAGTGAATATCATTGAGTTACTGCG
AAATCCCAACCGAGAGTGACATCTCAAACCAAAAGATGGAGTCTATATTAAAGAGACGAAGACTCCAAAG
TCAAGCTACAAAATTTCCAAGCAAAGATTACACAGAGAAAACTTTCCGACCAAATGTGAATGTTTATGAA
AGTTTCTGCGAAACTCCAGTCATGTCGGATGTACAAAGCCATACACCAATGTAAAACCGACACGTGGAAA
GCTAAGATTCCTAGCTTTTCTTTCTTCATGAGTCTCCAATAGCCAAAGAGTCAACTCCAAAAAAAAAAAA
CCCATTTTTGCATTGAAATGCTCTCATGATGGGGTATTTTGGGTAACTAATTAGTCCTGTCTACATCTTC
CCATAAATTAACAGAGTAGGAGCGGATTAAAGAAGCAAGACGATTCAAAAGAAAAAAGAGAGAAGAAAGT
CCACTAAAGAAAAGAGAATAGATATAGATCAACATGAGACCGAATTCTCGCCCTATAGTGAGTCGTATTA
CCTGGCCGTCGTTTTACAACGTCGTGACTGGGAAAACCCTGGCGTTACCCAACTTAATCGCCTTGCAGCA
CATCCCCCTTTCGCCAGCTGGCGTAATAGCGAAGAGGCCCGCACCGATCGCCCTTCCCAACAGTTGCGCA
GCCTGAATGGCGAATGGCGCCTGATGCGGTATTTTCTCCTTACGCATCTGTGCGGTATTTCACACCGCAT
ATGGTGCACTCTCAGTACAATCTGCTCTGATGCCGCATAGTTAAGCCAGCCCCGACACCCGCCAACACCC
GCTGACGCGCCCTGACGGGCTTGTCTGCTCCCGGCATCCGCTTACAGACAAGCTGTGACCGTCTCCGGGA
GCTGCATGTGTCAGAGGTTTTCACCGTCATCACCGAAACGCGCGA
Features (pLannotate 1.2.2; 12 found; start..end, strand, type, name):
     96..200     +  promoter       AmpR promoter: bla
    201..1061    +  CDS            AmpR: β-lactamase; bla; confers resistance to ampicillin, carbenicillin, and related antibiotics
   1232..1820    +  rep_origin     ori: high-copy-number ColE1/pMB1/pBR322/pUC origin of replication
   2003..2095    +  CDS            lacI (fragment): lac repressor; lacI; The lac repressor binds to the lac operator to inhibit transcription in E. coli. This inhibition can be relieved by adding lactose or isopropyl-β-D-thiogalactopyranoside (IPTG).
   2108..2129    +  protein_bind   CAP binding site: CAP binding activates transcription in the presence of cAMP. E. coli catabolite activator protein
   2144..2174    +  promoter       lac promoter: promoter for the E. coli lac operon
   2182..2198    +  protein_bind   lac operator: The lac repressor binds to the lac operator to inhibit transcription in E. coli. This inhibition can be relieved by adding lactose or isopropyl-β-D-thiogalactopyranoside (IPTG). lac repressor encoded by lacI
   2212..2230    +  promoter       SP6 promoter: promoter for bacteriophage SP6 RNA polymerase
   3692..3710    -  promoter       T7 promoter: promoter for bacteriophage T7 RNA polymerase
   3712..3864    +  CDS            lacZα (fragment): LacZα fragment of β-galactosidase; lacZ fragment
   3870..3969    -  misc_feature   bom (fragment): basis of mobility region from pBR322
   4071..1       -  CDS            rop (fragment) (across the origin): Rop protein, which maintains plasmids at low copy number; rop
