[The description below was written by a language model from this plasmid's Addgene catalogue record and pLannotate feature annotations shown in this document.]
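Description:
pGG-PIP62 is a GreenGate entry vector built on the pGGA000 backbone, the module position that in the GreenGate Golden Gate cloning system conventionally holds plant promoters. It is a small, high-copy bacterial plasmid of roughly 4.1 kb (the catalogue lists 4,097 bp; the sequenced record is 4,105 nt). It is propagated in E. coli through a ColE1/pUC-type origin and selected with ampicillin via the bla β-lactamase gene under its own promoter. The rest of the annotated backbone consists of standard cloning-vector remnants: a CAP binding site, lac promoter and lac operator, fragments of lacI and lacZα, partial bom and rop sequences, and opposing SP6 and T7 phage promoters.

The payload is a 1,416 bp fragment from Arabidopsis thaliana ENHANCED DISEASE SUSCEPTIBILITY 1 (EDS1, AT3G48090), which the record describes as the EDS1 promoter rather than coding sequence. The feature table does not annotate this insert, but the unannotated stretch between the SP6 and T7 promoters matches it in size and is presumably where it lies. Two base substitutions are recorded, G to C at position 151 and A to T at position 572. The record does not explain them; changes of this kind are often made to remove internal type IIS restriction sites that would interfere with Golden Gate assembly.

As an entry module, the plasmid carries no reporter, terminator or plant selection marker. It is meant to be combined with other GreenGate modules into a plant destination vector, so that a chosen coding sequence or reporter is driven by EDS1 regulatory sequence. The associated publication concerns mapping phytohormone response zones in Arabidopsis roots colonized by Fusarium oxysporum, which suggests use in building immunity- or hormone-related transcriptional reporters.
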