Addgene plasmid #196800: pGG-PIP62
Purpose: Contains EDS1 promoter
Depositing lab: Marc Somssich. Depositing organization: University of Melbourne. Publication: Resolving spatially distinct phytohormone response zones in Arabidopsis thaliana roots colonized by Fusarium oxysporum. Calabria J, Wang L, Rast-Somssich MI, Chen HW, Watt M, Persson S, Andersen TG, Idnurm A, Somssich M. J Exp Bot. 2025 Jan 17:erae516. doi: 10.1093/jxb/erae516. PubMed 39823275.
Backbone
  Vector backbone: pGGA000
  Total vector size (bp): 4097
  Vector type: GreenGate (GG) Entry Vector
Growth in bacteria
  Bacterial resistance: Ampicillin, 100 μg/mL
  Growth temperature: 37°C
  Growth strain: DH5alpha
  Copy number: High Copy
Gene/Insert
  Gene/Insert name: ENHANCED DISEASE SUSCEPTIBILITY 1 (alt names: EDS1; AT3G48090)
  Species: A. thaliana (mustard weed)
  Insert size (bp): 1416
  Mutation: 151 G->C and 572 A->T
  Entrez Gene: EDS1 (a.k.a. AT3G48090, ATEDS1, EDS1 PROTEIN, enhanced disease susceptibility 1)
Terms and licenses: Academic/Nonprofit Terms; Industry Terms: Not Available to Industry
Depositor comments: Please visit https://doi.org/10.1101/2022.12.20.521292 for bioRxiv preprint.
How to cite: pGG-PIP62 was a gift from Marc Somssich (Addgene plasmid # 196800 ; http://n2t.net/addgene:196800 ; RRID:Addgene_196800)
